Addgene plasmid #91457: pHH0103_SH3RF1-2/4
Purpose: Protein expression and purification of human SH3 domain construct SH3RF1-2/4
Depositing lab: Sachdev Sidhu. Depositing organization: University of Toronto. Publication: Comprehensive Analysis of the Human SH3 Domain Family Reveals a Wide Variety of Non-canonical Specificities. Teyra J, Huang H, Jain S, Guan X, Dong A, Liu Y, Tempel W, Min J, Tong Y, Kim PM, Bader GD, Sidhu SS. Structure. 2017 Oct 3;25(10):1598-1610.e3. doi: 10.1016/j.str.2017.07.017. Epub 2017 Sep 7. PubMed 28890361.
Backbone
  Vector backbone: pHH0103
  Vector type: Bacterial Expression
Growth in bacteria
  Bacterial resistance: Ampicillin, 100 μg/mL
  Growth temperature: 37°C
  Growth strain: DH5alpha
  Copy number: Low Copy
Gene/Insert
  Gene/Insert name: SH3RF1-2/4
  Species: H. sapiens (human)
  Insert size (bp): 233
  Entrez Gene: SH3RF1 (a.k.a. POSH, RNF142, SH3MD2)
  Cloning method: Restriction Enzyme; 5′ cloning site Sfi1 (unknown if destroyed); 3′ cloning site Not1 (unknown if destroyed)
Terms and licenses: Academic/Nonprofit Terms; Industry Terms: Not Available to Industry
How to cite: pHH0103_SH3RF1-2/4 was a gift from Sachdev Sidhu (Addgene plasmid # 91457 ; http://n2t.net/addgene:91457 ; RRID:Addgene_91457)
