[The description below was written by a language model from this plasmid's Addgene catalogue record and pLannotate feature annotations shown in this document.]
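Description:
pHH0103_SH3RF1-2/4 is a bacterial expression plasmid built on the pHH0103 backbone for producing and purifying a single SH3 domain from human SH3RF1 (also known as POSH). The name indicates the second of the protein's four SH3 domains. The 6.9 kb plasmid is propagated in E. coli under ampicillin selection through the TEM beta-lactamase gene (bla) and its own promoter. It replicates from a ColE1/pBR322-type origin with the neighbouring bom region. The catalogue lists it as low copy, although only fragments of the rop gene are annotated, interrupted by an f1 phage origin.

Expression is driven by the hybrid tac promoter, followed by a lac operator. The plasmid also carries lacI under the lacIq promoter, so transcription is repressed until it is induced with IPTG. The annotated coding elements run in order from a 6xHis tag, through Schistosoma japonicum glutathione S-transferase, to the SH3RF1 fragment, which was cloned between SfiI and NotI sites. This layout is consistent with a His-GST-SH3 fusion that can be purified on either nickel or glutathione resin. The annotation tool matched the insert to the bovine orthologue, but the catalogue records it as human, which probably reflects sequence conservation. An fd terminator lies immediately downstream of the insert.

Beyond the terminator are two fragments of M13 gene III, together with remnants of the tetracycline resistance gene and its promoter. Along with the f1 origin, these suggest that the backbone derives from a phagemid display vector, though the record does not say so, and these elements do not appear to be part of the expressed product. The associated work surveyed the binding specificities of the human SH3 domain family, for which purified domains such as this one were needed.
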