Features (pLannotate 1.2.2; 21 found; start..end, strand, type, name):
     45..122     +  promoter       lacIq promoter: lacI (mutant); In the lacIq allele, a single base change in the promoter boosts expression of the lacI gene about 10-fold.
    123..1205    +  CDS            lacI: lac repressor; lacI; The lac repressor binds to the lac operator to inhibit transcription in E. coli. This inhibition can be relieved by adding lactose or isopropyl-β-D-thiogalactopyranoside (IPTG).
   1218..1239    +  protein_bind   CAP binding site: CAP binding activates transcription in the presence of cAMP. E. coli catabolite activator protein
   1258..1275    +  promoter       tet promoter (fragment): E. coli promoter for tetracycline efflux protein gene
   1448..1476    +  promoter       tac promoter: strong E. coli promoter; hybrid between the trp and lac UV5 promoters
   1484..1500    +  protein_bind   lac operator: The lac repressor binds to the lac operator to inhibit transcription in E. coli. This inhibition can be relieved by adding lactose or isopropyl-β-D-thiogalactopyranoside (IPTG). lac repressor encoded by lacI
   1585..1602    +  CDS            6xHis: 6xHis affinity tag
   1618..2271    +  CDS            GST26_SCHJA: Experimental evidence at protein level: Swiss-Prot protein existence level 1. GST isoenzymes appear to play a central role in the parasite detoxification system. Other functions are also suspected including a role in increasing the solubility of haematin in the parasite gut. From Schistosoma japonicum (Blood fluke).
   2371..2556    +  CDS            SH3RF1 (fragment): SH3R1_BOVIN - Also known as POSH, POSH1 From Bos taurus (Bovine).
   2566..2613    +  terminator     fd terminator (sequence withheld): central terminator from bacteriophage fd (Otsuka and Kunisawa, 1982)
   2618..2830    +  CDS            M13 gene III (fragment) (sequence partly withheld): pIII; III; minor coat protein
   2845..3315    +  CDS            M13 gene III (fragment) (sequence partly withheld): pIII; III; minor coat protein
   3337..3407    +  CDS            TcR (fragment): tetracycline efflux protein; tet; confers resistance to tetracycline
   3649..4029    -  CDS            YPB1_ECOLX: Protein predicted: Swiss-Prot protein existence level 4. From Escherichia coli.
   4046..4197    +  CDS            rop (fragment): Rop protein, which maintains plasmids at low copy number; rop
   4233..4661    -  rep_origin     f1 ori (sequence partly withheld): f1 bacteriophage origin of replication; arrow indicates direction of (+) strand synthesis
   4670..4709    +  CDS            rop (fragment): Rop protein, which maintains plasmids at low copy number; rop
   4811..4951    +  misc_feature   bom: basis of mobility region from pBR322
   5137..5724    -  rep_origin     ori: high-copy-number ColE1/pMB1/pBR322/pUC origin of replication
   5898..6755    -  CDS            bla: BLAT_ECOLX - Experimental evidence at protein level: Swiss-Prot protein existence level 1. TEM-type are the most prevalent beta-lactamases in enterobacteria; they hydrolyze the beta-lactam bond in susceptible beta-lactam antibiotics, thus conferring resistance to penicillins and cephalosporins. TEM-3 and TEM-4 are capable of hydrolyzing cefotaxime and ceftazidime. TEM-5 is capable of hydrolyzing ceftazidime. TEM-6 is capable of hydrolyzing ceftazidime and aztreonam. TEM-8/CAZ-2, TEM- 16/CAZ-7 and TEM-24/CAZ-6 are markedly active against ceftazidime. IRT- 4 shows resistance to beta-lactamase in
   6756..6860    -  promoter       AmpR promoter: bla
>Addgene plasmid #91457 | pHH0103_SH3RF1-2/4 | addgene full sequence | sequence record 192338 | Addgene NGS Result
AAAAATAGGCGTATCACGAGGCCCTTTCGTCTTCAAGAATTCCCGACACCATCGAATGGTGCAAAACCTT
TCGCGGTATGGCATGATAGCGCCCGGAAGAGAGTCAATTCAGGGTGGTGAATGTGAAACCAGTAACGTTA
TACGATGTCGCAGAGTATGCCGGTGTCTCTTATCAGACCGTTTCCCGCGTGGTGAACCAGGCCAGCCACG
TTTCTGCGAAAACGCGGGAAAAAGTGGAAGCGGCGATGGCGGAGCTGAATTACATTCCCAACCGCGTGGC
ACAACAACTGGCGGGCAAACAGTCGTTGCTGATTGGCGTTGCCACCTCCAGTCTGGCCCTGCACGCGCCG
TCGCAAATTGTCGCGGCGATTAAATCTCGCGCCGATCAACTGGGTGCCAGCGTGGTGGTGTCGATGGTAG
AACGAAGCGGCGTCGAAGCCTGTAAAGCGGCGGTGCACAATCTTCTCGCGCAACGCGTCAGTGGGCTGAT
CATTAACTATCCGCTGGATGACCAGGATGCCATTGCTGTGGAAGCTGCCTGCACTAATGTTCCGGCGTTA
TTTCTTGATGTCTCTGACCAGACACCCATCAACAGTATTATTTTCTCCCATGAAGACGGTACGCGACTGG
GCGTGGAGCATCTGGTCGCATTGGGTCACCAGCAAATCGCGCTGTTAGCGGGCCCATTAAGTTCTGTCTC
GGCGCGTCTGCGTCTGGCTGGCTGGCATAAATATCTCACTCGCAATCAAATTCAGCCGATAGCGGAACGG
GAAGGCGACTGGAGTGCCATGTCCGGTTTTCAACAAACCATGCAAATGCTGAATGAGGGCATCGTTCCCA
CTGCGATGCTGGTTGCCAACGATCAGATGGCGCTGGGCGCAATGCGCGCCATTACCGAGTCCGGGCTGCG
CGTTGGTGCGGATATCTCGGTAGTGGGATACGACGATACCGAAGACAGCTCATGTTATATCCCGCCGTTA
ACCACCATCAAACAGGATTTTCGCCTGCTGGGGCAAACCAGCGTGGACCGCTTGCTGCAACTCTCTCAGG
GCCAGGCGGTGAAGGGCAATCAGCTGTTGCCCGTCTCACTGGTGAAAAGAAAAACCACCCTGGCGCCCAA
TACGCAAACCGCCTCTCCCCGCGCGTTGGCCGATTCATTAATGCAGCTGGCACGACAGGTTTCCCGACTG
GAAAGCGGGCAGTGAGCGCAACGCAATTAATGTAAGTTAGCTCACTCATTAGGCACAATTCTCATGTTTG
ACAGCTTATCATCGACTGCACGGTGCACCAATGCTTCTGGCGTCAGGCAGCCATCGGAAGCTGTGGTATG
GCTGTGCAGGTCGTAAATCACTGCATAATTCGTGTCGCTCAAGGCGCACTCCCGTTCTGGATAATGTTTT
TTGCGCCGACATCATAACGGTTCTGGCAAATATTCTGAAATGAGCTGTTGACAATTAATCATCGGCTCGT
ATAATGTGTGGAATTGTGAGCGGATAACAATTTCACACAGGAAACAGCCAGTCCGTTTAGGTGTTTTCAC
GAGCACTTCACCAACAAGGACCATAGATTATGAAAATCGAAGAACACCATCACCATCACCATTCCAGCGG
TAAGCTTATGTCCCCTATACTAGGTTATTGGAAAATTAAGGGCCTTGTGCAACCCACTCGACTTCTTTTG
GAATATCTTGAAGAAAAATATGAAGAGCATTTGTATGAGCGCGATGAAGGTGATAAATGGCGAAACAAAA
AGTTTGAATTGGGTTTGGAGTTTCCCAATCTTCCTTATTATATTGATGGTGATGTTAAATTAACACAGTC
TATGGCCATCATACGTTATATAGCTGACAAGCACAACATGTTGGGTGGTTGTCCAAAAGAGCGTGCAGAG
ATTTCAATGCTTGAAGGAGCGGTTTTGGATATTAGATACGGTGTTTCGAGAATTGCATATAGTAAAGACT
TTGAAACTCTCAAAGTTGATTTTCTTAGCAAGCTACCTGAAATGCTGAAAATGTTCGAAGATCGTTTATG
TCATAAAACATATTTAAATGGTGATCATGTAACCCATCCTGACTTCATGTTGTATGACGCTCTTGATGTT
GTTTTATACATGGACCCAATGTGCCTGGATGCGTTCCCAAAATTAGTTTGTTTTAAAAAACGTATTGAAG
CTATCCCACAAATTGATAAGTACTTGAAATCCAGCAAGTATATAGCATGGCCTTTGCAGGGCTGGCAAGC
CACGTTTGGTGGTGGCGACCATCCTCCAAAATCGGATCTGGAAGTTCTGTTCCAGGGGCCCCTGTCCAGC
GGTCTGGTTCCGCGTGGTTCCGGTACCGCGGCCCAGCCGGCCATGGCCCAGGGCGAGCTGCCACAATGCA
AAGCCCTGTATGATTTTGAAGTTAAAGATAAAGAAGCCGATAAAGATTGTCTGCCGTTCGCCAAAGATGA
TGTCCTGACCGTTATTCGTCGTGTCGATGAAAACTGGGCAGAAGGTATGCTGGCAGACAAAATCGGTATC
TTCCCGATTTCCTACGTCGAATTTAACTCCGCGGCCGCATA
[142 nt withheld, positions 2562-2703]
C
[98 nt withheld, positions 2705-2802]
AGTTTGTACTGGTGACGAAACTCAGTGTCTAGCTAGAGTGGC
[149 nt withheld, positions 2845-2993]
T
[41 nt withheld, positions 2995-3035]
T
[62 nt withheld, positions 3037-3098]
A
[35 nt withheld, positions 3100-3134]
CCTCCCTCAATCGGTTGAATGTCGCCCTTTTGTCTTTGGCGCTGGTAAACCATATGAA
[86 nt withheld, positions 3193-3278]
T
[54 nt withheld, positions 3280-3333]
CTAGCGCCGCCCTATACCTTGTCTGCCTCCCCGCGTTGCGTCGCGGTGCATGGAGCCGGGCCACCTCGAC
CTGAATGGAAGCCGGCGGCACCTCGCTAACGGATTCACCACTCCAAGAATTGGAGCCAATCAATTCTTGC
GGAGAACTGTGAATGCGCAAACCAACCCTTGGCAGAACATATCCATCGCGTCCGCCATCTCCAGCAGCCG
CACGCGGCGCATCTCGGGCAGCGTTGGGTCCTGGCCACGGGTGCGCATGATCGTGCTCCTGTCGTTGAGG
ACCCGGCTAGGCTGGCGGGGTTGCCTTACTGGTTAGCAGAATGAATCACCGATACGCGAGCGAACGTGAA
GCGACTGCTGCTGCAAAACGTCTGCGACCTGAGCAACAACATGAATGGTCTTCGGTTTCCGTGTTTCGTA
AAGTCTGGAAACGCGGAAGTCAGCGCCCTGCACCATTATGTTCCGGATCTGCATCGCAGGATGCTGCTGG
CTACCCTGTGGAACACCTACATCTGTATTAACGAAGCGCTGGCATTGACCCTGAGTGATTTTTCTCTGGT
CCCGCCGCATCCATACCGCCAGTTGTTTACCCTCACAACGTTCCAGTAACCGGGCATGTTCATCATCAGT
AACCCGTATCGTGAGCATCCTCTCTCGTTTCATCGGTATCATTACCCCCATGAACAGAAATCCCCCTTAC
ACGGAGGCATCAGTGACCAAACAGGAAAAAACCGCCCTTAACATGGCCCGCTTTATCAGAAGCCAGACAT
TAACGCTTCTGGAGAAACTCAACGAGCTGGACGCGGATGAACAGGCAGACATCTGTGAATCGCTTCACGA
CCACGCTGATGAGCTTTACCGCAGGATCCGCGAAATTGTAAGCGTTAATATTTTGTTAAAATTCGCGTTA
AATTTTTGTTAAATCAGCTCATTTTTTAACCAATAGGCCGAAATCGGCAAAATCCCTTATAAATCAAAAG
AATAGACCGAGATAGGGT
[37 nt withheld, positions 4332-4368]
AAAGAACGTGGACTCCAACGTCAAAGG
[49 nt withheld, positions 4396-4444]
T
[91 nt withheld, positions 4446-4536]
G
[124 nt withheld, positions 4538-4661]
CGCGGATCCTGCCTCGCGCGTTTCGGTGATGACGGTGAAAACCTCTGACACATGCAGCTCCCGGAGACGG
TCACAGCTTGTCTGTAAGCGGATGCCGGGAGCAGACAAGCCCGTCAGGGCGCGTCAGCGGGTGTTGGCGG
GTGTCGGGGCGCAGCCATGACCCAGTCACGTAGCGATAGCGGAGTGTATACTGGCTTAACTATGCGGCAT
CAGAGCAGATTGTACTGAGAGTGCACCATATGCGGTGTGAAATACCGCACAGATGCGTAAGGAGAAAATA
CCGCATCAGGCGCTCTTCCGCTTCCTCGCTCACTGACTCGCTGCGCTCGGTCGTTCGGCTGCGGCGAGCG
GTATCAGCTCACTCAAAGGCGGTAATACGGTTATCCACAGAATCAGGGGATAACGCAGGAAAGAACATGT
GAGCAAAAGGCCAGCAAAAGGCCAGGAACCGTAAAAAGGCCGCGTTGCTGGCGTTTTTCCATAGGCTCCG
CCCCCCTGACGAGCATCACAAAAATCGACGCTCAAGTCAGAGGTGGCGAAACCCGACAGGACTATAAAGA
TACCAGGGTTTCCCCCTGGAAGCTCCCTCGTGCGCTCTCCTGTTCCGACCCTGCCGCTTACCGGATACCT
GTCCGCCTTTCTCCCTTCGGGAAGCGTGGCGCTTTCTCATAGCTCACGCTGTAGGTATCTCAGTTCGGTG
TAGGTCGTTCGCTCCAAGCTGGGCTGTGTGCACGAACCCCCCGTTCAGCCCGACCGCTGCGCCTTATCCG
GTAACTATCGTCTTGAGTCCAACCCGGTAAGACACGACTTATCGCCACTGGCAGCAGCCACTGGTAACAG
GATTAGCAGAGCGAGGTATGTAGGCGGTGCTACAGAGTTCTTGAAGTGGTGGCCTAACTACGGCTACACT
AGAAGGACAGTATTTGGTATCTGCGCTCTGCTGAAGCCAGTTACCTTCGGAAAAAGAGTTGGTAGCTCTT
GATCCGGCAAACAAACCACCGCTGGTAGCGGTGGTTTTTTTGTTTGCAAGCAGCAGATTACGCGCAGAAA
AAAAGGATCTCAAGAAGATCCTTTGATCTTTTCTACGGGGTCTGACGCTCAGTGGAACGAAAACTCACGT
TAAGGGATTTTGGTCATGAGATTATCAAAAAGGATCTTCACCTAGATCCTTTTAAATTAAAAATGAAGTT
TTAAATCAATCTAAAGTATATATGAGTAAACTTGGTCTGACAGTTACCAATGCTTAATCAGTGAGGCACC
TATCTCAGCGATCTGTCTATTTCGTTCATCCATAGTTGCCTGACTCCCCGTCGTGTAGATAACTACGATA
CGGGAGGGCTTACCATCTGGCCCCAGTGCTGCAATGATACCGCGAGACCCACGCTCACCGGCTCCAGATT
TATCAGCAATAAACCAGCCAGCCGGAAGGGCCGAGCGCAGAAGTGGTCCTGCAACTTTATCCGCCTCCAT
CCAGTCTATTAATTGTTGCCGGGAAGCTAGAGTAAGTAGTTCGCCAGTTAATAGTTTGCGCAACGTTGTT
GCCATTGCTGCAGGCATCGTGGTGTCACGCTCGTCGTTTGGTATGGCTTCATTCAGCTCCGGTTCCCAAC
GATCAAGGCGAGTTACATGATCCCCCATATTGTGCAAAAAAGCGGTTAGCTCCTTCGGTCCTCCGATCGT
TGTCAGAAGTAAGTTGGCCGCAGTGTTATCACTCATGGTTATGGCAGCACTGCATAATTCTCTTACTGTC
ATGCCATCCGTAAGATGCTTTTCTGTGACTGGTGAGTACTCAACCAAGTCATTCTGAGAATAGTGTATGC
GGCGACCGAGTTGCTCTTGCCCGGCGTCAACACGGGATAATACCGCGCCACATAGCAGAACTTTAAAAGT
GCTCATCATTGGAAAACGTTCTTCGGGGCGAAAACTCTCAAGGATCTTACCGCTGTTGAGATCCAGTTCG
ATGTAACCCACTCGTGCACCCAACTGATCTTCAGCATCTTTTACTTTCACCAGCGTTTCTGGGTGAGCAA
AAACAGGAAGGCAAAATGCCGCAAAAAAGGGAATAAGGGCGACACGGAAATGTTGAATACTCATACTCTT
CCTTTTTCAATATTATTGAAGCATTTATCAGGGTTATTGTCTCATGAGCGGATACATATTTGAATGTATT
TAGAAAAATAAACAAATAGGGGTTCCGCGCACATTTCCCCGAAAAGTGCCACCTGACGTCTAAGAAACCA
TTATTATCATGACATTAACCTAT
