>Addgene plasmid #91457 | pHH0103_SH3RF1-2/4 | depositor partial sequence | sequence record 175945 | insert sequence
GGTACCGAATTCGGATCCGCGCGCTGCCACAATGCAAAGCCCTGTATGATTTTGAAGTTAAAGATAAAGA
AGCCGATAAAGATTGTCTGCCGTTCGCCAAAGATGATGTCCTGACCGTTATTCGTCGTGTCGATGAAAAC
TGGGCAGAAGGTATGCTGGCAGACAAAATCGGTATCTTCCCGATTTCCTACGTCGAATTTAACTCCGCGG
CCGCTAGCTAAGTCGACGAGCTC
